>Addgene plasmid #216309 | pcDNA3.1-Pert Heavy chain-SpyTag003 | addgene full sequence | sequence record 433372 | Addgene NGS Result
GACGGATCGGGAGATCTCCCGATCCCCTATGGTGCACTCTCAGTACAATCTGCTCTGATGCCGCATAGTT
AAGCCAGTATCTGCTCCCTGCTTGTGTGTTGGAGGTCGCTGAGTAGTGCGCGAGCAAAATTTAAGCTACA
ACAAGGCAAGGCTTGACCGACAATTGCATGAAGAATCTGCTTAGGGTTAGGCGTTTTGCGCTGCTTCGCG
ATGTACGGGCCAGATATACGCGTTGACATTGATTATTGACTAGTTATTAATAGTAATCAATTACGGGGTC
ATTAGTTCATAGCCCATATATGGAGTTCCGCGTTACATAACTTACGGTAAATGGCCCGCCTGGCTGACCG
CCCAACGACCCCCGCCCATTGACGTCAATAATGACGTATGTTCCCATAGTAACGCCAATAGGGACTTTCC
ATTGACGTCAATGGGTGGAGTATTTACGGTAAACTGCCCACTTGGCAGTACATCAAGTGTATCATATGCC
AAGTACGCCCCCTATTGACGTCAATGACGGTAAATGGCCCGCCTGGCATTATGCCCAGTACATGACCTTA
TGGGACTTTCCTACTTGGCAGTACATCTACGTATTAGTCATCGCTATTACCATGGTGATGCGGTTTTGGC
AGTACATCAATGGGCGTGGATAGCGGTTTGACTCACGGGGATTTCCAAGTCTCCACCCCATTGACGTCAA
TGGGAGTTTGTTTTGGCACCAAAATCAACGGGACTTTCCAAAATGTCGTAACAACTCCGCCCCATTGACG
CAAATGGGCGGTAGGCGTGTACGGTGGGAGGTCTATATAAGCAGAGCTCTCTGGCTAACTAGAGAACCCA
CTGCTTACTGGCTTATCGAAATTAATACGACTCACTATAGGGAGACCCAAGCTGGCTAGCGTTTAAACGG
GCCCTCTAGACTCGAGCGGCGCCACCATGGGGATCCTTCCCAGCCCTGGGATGCCTGCGCTGCTCTCCCT
CGTGAGCCTTCTCTCCGTGCTGCTGATGGGTTGCGTAGCTGAAGTACAGTTGGTGGAATCCGGCGGTGGC
CTGGTGCAACCCGGCGGGTCGCTTCGCTTGTCCTGTGCCGCATCTGGGTTCACTTTCACGGACTACACGA
TGGACTGGGTTCGCCAAGCACCAGGGAAAGGTTTAGAATGGGTTGCGGATGTAAATCCAAACTCAGGTGG
TTCTATCTATAATCAGCGCTTCAAGGGCCGCTTCACGCTTAGTGTGGACCGTTCCAAGAATACCTTATAT
CTTCAGATGAACAGTCTTCGCGCCGAGGATACAGCCGTTTACTACTGCGCACGCAATCTTGGACCATCGT
TTTACTTCGACTACTGGGGTCAAGGTACGTTGGTTACTGTATCTTCGGCAAGCACGAAAGGACCATCGGT
CTTCCCCCTGGCACCCTCCTCCAAGAGCACCTCTGGGGGCACAGCGGCCCTGGGCTGCCTGGTCAAGGAC
TACTTCCCCGAACCGGTGACGGTGTCGTGGAACTCAGGCGCCCTGACCAGCGGCGTGCACACCTTCCCGG
CTGTCCTACAGTCCTCAGGACTCTACTCCCTCAGCAGCGTGGTGACCGTGCCCTCCAGCAGCTTGGGCAC
CCAGACCTACATCTGCAACGTGAATCACAAGCCCAGCAACACCAAGGTGGACAAGAAAGTTGGGTCCGGG
CGTGGCGTGCCTCACATCGTGATGGTGGACGCCTACAAGCGTTACAAGGGGCATCACCACCATCATCATT
GATAAACCGGTAAGCTGAGCAGCGGCTACAAGGACGTGATCCTGTGGTTCAGCTTCGGCGCCAGCTGCTT
CATCCTGCTGGCCATCGTGATGGGCCTGGTGTTCATCTGCGTGAAGAACGGCAACATGCGGTGCACCATC
TGCATCTGATGATATCGAATTCCACCACACTGGACTAGTGGATCCGAGCTCGGTACCAAGCTTAAGTTTA
AACCGCTGATCAGCCTCGACTGTGCCTTCTAGTTGCCAGCCATCTGTTGTTTGCCCCTCCCCCGTGCCTT
CCTTGACCCTGGAAGGTGCCACTCCCACTGTCCTTTCCTAATAAAATGAGGAAATTGCATCGCATTGTCT
GAGTAGGTGTCATTCTATTCTGGGGGGTGGGGTGGGGCAGGACAGCAAGGGGGAGGATTGGGAAGACAAT
AGCAGGCATGCTGGGGATGCGGTGGGCTCTATGGCTTCTGAGGCGGAAAGAACCAGCTGGGGCTCTAGGG
GGTATCCCC
[124 nt withheld, positions 2250-2373]
C
[91 nt withheld, positions 2375-2465]
A
[49 nt withheld, positions 2467-2515]
CCTTTGACGTTGGAGTCCACGTTCTTT
[37 nt withheld, positions 2543-2579]
ACCCTATCTCGGTCTATTCTTTTGATTTATAAGGGATTTTGCCGATTTCGGCCTATTGGTTAAAAAATGA
GCTGATTTAACAAAAATTTAACGCGAATTAATTCTGTGGAATGTGTGTCAGTTAGGGTGTGGAAAGTCCC
CAGGCTCCCCAGCAGGCAGAAGTATGCAAAGCATGCATCTCAATTAGTCAGCAACCAGGTGTGGAAAGTC
CCCAGGCTCCCCAGCAGGCAGAAGTATGCAAAGCATGCATCTCAATTAGTCAGCAACCATAGTCCCGCCC
CTAACTCCGCCCATCCCGCCCCTAACTCCGCCCAGTTCCGCCCATTCTCCGCCCCATGGCTGACTAATTT
TTTTTATTTATGCAGAGGCCGAGGCCGCCTCTGCCTCTGAGCTATTCCAGAAGTAGTGAGGAGGCTTTTT
TGGAGGCCTAGGCTTTTGCAAAAAGCTCCCGGGAGCTTGTATATCCATTTTCGGATCTGATCAAGAGACA
GGATGAGGATCGTTTCGCATGATTGAACAAGATGGATTGCACGCAGGTTCTCCGGCCGCTTGGGTGGAGA
GGCTATTCGGCTATGACTGGGCACAACAGACAATCGGCTGCTCTGATGCCGCCGTGTTCCGGCTGTCAGC
GCAGGGGCGCCCGGTTCTTTTTGTCAAGACCGACCTGTCCGGTGCCCTGAATGAACTGCAGGACGAGGCA
GCGCGGCTATCGTGGCTGGCCACGACGGGCGTTCCTTGCGCAGCTGTGCTCGACGTTGTCACTGAAGCGG
GAAGGGACTGGCTGCTATTGGGCGAAGTGCCGGGGCAGGATCTCCTGTCATCTCACCTTGCTCCTGCCGA
GAAAGTATCCATCATGGCTGATGCAATGCGGCGGCTGCATACGCTTGATCCGGCTACCTGCCCATTCGAC
CACCAAGCGAAACATCGCATCGAGCGAGCACGTACTCGGATGGAAGCCGGTCTTGTCGATCAGGATGATC
TGGACGAAGAGCATCAGGGGCTCGCGCCAGCCGAACTGTTCGCCAGGCTCAAGGCGCGCATGCCCGACGG
CGAGGATCTCGTCGTGACCCATGGCGATGCCTGCTTGCCGAATATCATGGTGGAAAATGGCCGCTTTTCT
GGATTCATCGACTGTGGCCGGCTGGGTGTGGCGGACCGCTATCAGGACATAGCGTTGGCTACCCGTGATA
TTGCTGAAGAGCTTGGCGGCGAATGGGCTGACCGCTTCCTCGTGCTTTACGGTATCGCCGCTCCCGATTC
GCAGCGCATCGCCTTCTATCGCCTTCTTGACGAGTTCTTCTGAGCGGGACTCTGGGGTTCGAAATGACCG
ACCAAGCGACGCCCAACCTGCCATCACGAGATTTCGATTCCACCGCCGCCTTCTATGAAAGGTTGGGCTT
CGGAATCGTTTTCCGGGACGCCGGCTGGATGATCCTCCAGCGCGGGGATCTCATGCTGGAGTTCTTCGCC
CACCCCAACTTGTTTATTGCAGCTTATAATGGTTACAAATAAAGCAATAGCATCACAAATTTCACAAATA
AAGCATTTTTTTCACTGCATTCTAGTTGTGGTTTGTCCAAACTCATCAATGTATCTTATCATGTCTGTAT
ACCGTCGACCTCTAGCTAGAGCTTGGCGTAATCATGGTCATAGCTGTTTCCTGTGTGAAATTGTTATCCG
CTCACAATTCCACACAACATACGAGCCGGAAGCATAAAGTGTAAAGCCTGGGGTGCCTAATGAGTGAGCT
AACTCACATTAATTGCGTTGCGCTCACTGCCCGCTTTCCAGTCGGGAAACCTGTCGTGCCAGCTGCATTA
ATGAATCGGCCAACGCGCGGGGAGAGGCGGTTTGCGTATTGGGCGCTCTTCCGCTTCCTCGCTCACTGAC
TCGCTGCGCTCGGTCGTTCGGCTGCGGCGAGCGGTATCAGCTCACTCAAAGGCGGTAATACGGTTATCCA
CAGAATCAGGGGATAACGCAGGAAAGAACATGTGAGCAAAAGGCCAGCAAAAGGCCAGGAACCGTAAAAA
GGCCGCGTTGCTGGCGTTTTTCCATAGGCTCCGCCCCCCTGACGAGCATCACAAAAATCGACGCTCAAGT
CAGAGGTGGCGAAACCCGACAGGACTATAAAGATACCAGGCGTTTCCCCCTGGAAGCTCCCTCGTGCGCT
CTCCTGTTCCGACCCTGCCGCTTACCGGATACCTGTCCGCCTTTCTCCCTTCGGGAAGCGTGGCGCTTTC
TCATAGCTCACGCTGTAGGTATCTCAGTTCGGTGTAGGTCGTTCGCTCCAAGCTGGGCTGTGTGCACGAA
CCCCCCGTTCAGCCCGACCGCTGCGCCTTATCCGGTAACTATCGTCTTGAGTCCAACCCGGTAAGACACG
ACTTATCGCCACTGGCAGCAGCCACTGGTAACAGGATTAGCAGAGCGAGGTATGTAGGCGGTGCTACAGA
GTTCTTGAAGTGGTGGCCTAACTACGGCTACACTAGAAGAACAGTATTTGGTATCTGCGCTCTGCTGAAG
CCAGTTACCTTCGGAAAAAGAGTTGGTAGCTCTTGATCCGGCAAACAAACCACCGCTGGTAGCGGTGGTT
TTTTTGTTTGCAAGCAGCAGATTACGCGCAGAAAAAAAGGATCTCAAGAAGATCCTTTGATCTTTTCTAC
GGGGTCTGACGCTCAGTGGAACGAAAACTCACGTTAAGGGATTTTGGTCATGAGATTATCAAAAAGGATC
TTCACCTAGATCCTTTTAAATTAAAAATGAAGTTTTAAATCAATCTAAAGTATATATGAGTAAACTTGGT
CTGACAGTTACCAATGCTTAATCAGTGAGGCACCTATCTCAGCGATCTGTCTATTTCGTTCATCCATAGT
TGCCTGACTCCCCGTCGTGTAGATAACTACGATACGGGAGGGCTTACCATCTGGCCCCAGTGCTGCAATG
ATACCGCGAGACCCACGCTCACCGGCTCCAGATTTATCAGCAATAAACCAGCCAGCCGGAAGGGCCGAGC
GCAGAAGTGGTCCTGCAACTTTATCCGCCTCCATCCAGTCTATTAATTGTTGCCGGGAAGCTAGAGTAAG
TAGTTCGCCAGTTAATAGTTTGCGCAACGTTGTTGCCATTGCTACAGGCATCGTGGTGTCACGCTCGTCG
TTTGGTATGGCTTCATTCAGCTCCGGTTCCCAACGATCAAGGCGAGTTACATGATCCCCCATGTTGTGCA
AAAAAGCGGTTAGCTCCTTCGGTCCTCCGATCGTTGTCAGAAGTAAGTTGGCCGCAGTGTTATCACTCAT
GGTTATGGCAGCACTGCATAATTCTCTTACTGTCATGCCATCCGTAAGATGCTTTTCTGTGACTGGTGAG
TACTCAACCAAGTCATTCTGAGAATAGTGTATGCGGCGACCGAGTTGCTCTTGCCCGGCGTCAATACGGG
ATAATACCGCGCCACATAGCAGAACTTTAAAAGTGCTCATCATTGGAAAACGTTCTTCGGGGCGAAAACT
CTCAAGGATCTTACCGCTGTTGAGATCCAGTTCGATGTAACCCACTCGTGCACCCAACTGATCTTCAGCA
TCTTTTACTTTCACCAGCGTTTCTGGGTGAGCAAAAACAGGAAGGCAAAATGCCGCAAAAAAGGGAATAA
GGGCGACACGGAAATGTTGAATACTCATACTCTTCCTTTTTCAATATTATTGAAGCATTTATCAGGGTTA
TTGTCTCATGAGCGGATACATATTTGAATGTATTTAGAAAAATAAACAAATAGGGGTTCCGCGCACATTT
CCCCGAAAAGTGCCACCTGACGTC
Features (pLannotate 1.2.2; 21 found; start..end, strand, type, name):
     28..80      -  misc_feature   bom (fragment): basis of mobility region from pBR322
    235..614     +  enhancer       CMV enhancer: human cytomegalovirus immediate early enhancer
    615..818     +  promoter       CMV promoter: human cytomegalovirus (CMV) immediate early promoter
    814..847     +  LTR            5' LTR (truncated) (fragment): truncated 5' long terminal repeat (LTR) from HIV-1
    863..881     +  promoter       T7 promoter: promoter for bacteriophage T7 RNA polymerase
   1021..1671    +  CDS            HVM63_MOUSE (fragment): Experimental evidence at protein level: Swiss-Prot protein existence level 1. Anti-influenza H3N2 neuraminidase antibody. From Mus musculus (Mouse).
   1762..1896    +  CDS            HA (fragment): HEMA_I34A0 - Experimental evidence at protein level: Swiss-Prot protein existence level 1. Binds to sialic acid-containing receptors on the cell surface, bringing about the attachment of the virus particle to the cell. This attachment induces virion internalization either through clathrin-dependent endocytosis or through clathrin- and caveolin- independent pathway. Plays a major role in the determination of host range restriction and virulence. Class I viral fusion protein. Responsible for penetration of the virus into the cell cytoplasm by mediating the fusion of the membrane of the endocytos
   1980..2204    +  polyA_signal   bGH poly(A) signal: bovine growth hormone polyadenylation signal
   2208..2229    +  promoter       SV40 promoter (fragment): SV40 enhancer and early promoter
   2250..2678    +  rep_origin     f1 ori (sequence partly withheld): f1 bacteriophage origin of replication; arrow indicates direction of (+) strand synthesis
   2692..3021    +  promoter       SV40 promoter: SV40 enhancer and early promoter
   3088..3879    +  CDS            neo: KKA2_KLEPN - Also known as kan, nptII. Experimental evidence at protein level: Swiss-Prot protein existence level 1. Resistance to kanamycin, neomycin, paromomycin, ribostamycin, butirosin and gentamicin B. From Klebsiella pneumoniae.
   3903..4061    +  CDS            ble (fragment): BLE_KLEPN - Experimental evidence at protein level: Swiss-Prot protein existence level 1. Binding protein with a strong affinity to the bleomycin family of antibiotics. Binds to CL990; an antimitotic-antibiotic compound. From Klebsiella pneumoniae.
   4056..4177    +  polyA_signal   SV40 poly(A) signal: SV40 polyadenylation signal
   4250..4266    -  protein_bind   lac operator: The lac repressor binds to the lac operator to inhibit transcription in E. coli. This inhibition can be relieved by adding lactose or isopropyl-β-D-thiogalactopyranoside (IPTG). lac repressor encoded by lacI
   4274..4304    -  promoter       lac promoter: promoter for the E. coli lac operon
   4319..4340    -  protein_bind   CAP binding site: CAP binding activates transcription in the presence of cAMP. E. coli catabolite activator protein
   4353..4445    -  CDS            lacI (fragment): lac repressor; lacI; The lac repressor binds to the lac operator to inhibit transcription in E. coli. This inhibition can be relieved by adding lactose or isopropyl-β-D-thiogalactopyranoside (IPTG).
   4628..5216    -  rep_origin     ori: high-copy-number ColE1/pMB1/pBR322/pUC origin of replication
   5387..6247    -  CDS            AmpR: β-lactamase; bla; confers resistance to ampicillin, carbenicillin, and related antibiotics
   6248..6352    -  promoter       AmpR promoter: bla
