[The description below was written by a language model from this plasmid's Addgene catalogue record and pLannotate feature annotations shown in this document.]
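Description:
pcDNA3.1-Pert Heavy chain-SpyTag003 is a mammalian expression plasmid built on the Invitrogen pcDNA3.1 backbone for secreted production of the heavy-chain portion of an anti-HER2 Fab related to pertuzumab. In E. coli it is maintained at high copy through a ColE1/pUC-type origin and selected with ampicillin via the β-lactamase gene. An f1 origin is also present. For mammalian cells, an SV40 early promoter drives a neomycin phosphotransferase cassette ending in an SV40 poly(A) signal, allowing G418 selection.

The synthetic insert, listed at about 0.8 kb, encodes the heavy chain fragment with an N-terminal signal peptide directing secretion, followed at the C terminus by SpyTag003 and a His6 tag. The catalogue gives the promoter as T7, but the feature table shows the CMV immediate-early enhancer and promoter upstream of the T7 promoter. CMV therefore presumably drives expression in mammalian cells, while the T7 site mainly serves as a sequencing primer site. Transcripts terminate at the bovine growth hormone poly(A) signal. The automated annotation labels the coding region as a mouse immunoglobulin heavy-chain fragment, which reflects antibody homology. It also calls a short influenza haemagglutinin-like fragment downstream that the catalogue entry does not account for.

There are some inconsistencies in the record. The insert field is named "H2-18 Heavy chain-SpyTag003" although the plasmid name and purpose refer to Pert, and the sequenced record is slightly longer than the stated total size.

The plasmid is meant to be co-expressed with the matching Pert light chain to assemble the Fab. SpyTag003 forms a spontaneous covalent isopeptide bond with SpyCatcher003 partners, so the Fab can be coupled modularly, as in the combinatorial assembly of bispecific binders. The His6 tag supports affinity purification.
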