Addgene plasmid #216309: pcDNA3.1-Pert Heavy chain-SpyTag003
Purpose: Expresses anti-HER2 Pert Heavy chain-SpyTag003 in mammalian cells. To be paired with Pert light chain to form the anti-HER2 Pert Fab (related to Pertuzumab)
Depositing lab: Mark Howarth. Depositing organization: University of Oxford. Publication: SpyMask enables combinatorial assembly of bispecific binders. Driscoll CL, Keeble AH, Howarth MR. Nat Commun. 2024 Mar 16;15(1):2403. doi: 10.1038/s41467-024-46599-9. PubMed 38493197.
Backbone
  Vector backbone: pcDNA3.1
  Backbone manufacturer: Invitrogen
  Backbone size w/o insert (bp): 5428
  Total vector size (bp): 6238
  Vector type: Mammalian Expression, Affinity Reagent/ Antibody
  Selectable markers: Neomycin (select with G418)
Growth in bacteria
  Bacterial resistance: Ampicillin, 100 μg/mL
  Growth temperature: 37°C
  Growth strain: DH5alpha
  Copy number: High Copy
Gene/Insert
  Gene/Insert name: H2-18 Heavy chain-SpyTag003
  Species: Synthetic
  Insert size (bp): 819
  Promoter: T7 promoter
  Tag / fusion protein: Signal peptide (N terminal on insert); SpyTag003 (C terminal on insert); His6 tag (C terminal on insert)
  Cloning method: Gibson Cloning
  Sequencing primers: 5′ T7F; 3′ T7R
Terms and licenses: Academic/Nonprofit Terms; Industry Terms: Not Available to Industry
How to cite: pcDNA3.1-Pert Heavy chain-SpyTag003 was a gift from Mark Howarth (Addgene plasmid # 216309 ; http://n2t.net/addgene:216309 ; RRID:Addgene_216309)
